Addgene plasmid #134863: pLVX-EF1a-EGFP-RAMP4-IRES-Puromycin
Purpose: Expresses EGFP-tagged endoplasmic reticulum marker
Depositing lab: David Andrews. Depositing organization: Sunnybrook Research Institute. Publication: A reference library for assigning protein subcellular localizations by image-based machine learning. Schormann W, Hariharan S, Andrews DW. J Cell Biol. 2020 Mar 2;219(3). pii: 133635. doi: 10.1083/jcb.201904090. PubMed 31968357.
Backbone
  Vector backbone: pLVX-EF1a-IRES-Puromycin
  Backbone size w/o insert (bp): 8825
  Total vector size (bp): 9768
  Vector type: Mammalian Expression, Lentiviral
  Selectable markers: Puromycin
Growth in bacteria
  Bacterial resistance: Ampicillin, 100 μg/mL
  Growth temperature: 30°C
  Growth strain: NEB Stable
  Copy number: High Copy
Gene/Insert
  Gene/Insert name: RAMP4 (alt name: Stress-associated endoplasmic reticulum protein 1)
  Species: H. sapiens (human)
  Insert size (bp): 198
  Entrez Gene: SERP1 (a.k.a. RAMP4)
  Promoter: EF1a
  Tag / fusion protein: EGFP (N terminal on insert)
  Cloning method: Restriction Enzyme; 5′ cloning site SalI (destroyed during cloning); 3′ cloning site EcoRI (not destroyed)
  Sequencing primers: 5′ aag cgc gat cac atg gtc ctg
Terms and licenses: Academic/Nonprofit Terms; Industry Terms: Not Available to Industry
How to cite: pLVX-EF1a-EGFP-RAMP4-IRES-Puromycin was a gift from David Andrews (Addgene plasmid # 134863 ; http://n2t.net/addgene:134863 ; RRID:Addgene_134863)
