[The description below was written by a language model from this plasmid's Addgene catalogue record and pLannotate feature annotations shown in this document.]
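Description:
pLVX-EF1a-EGFP-RAMP4-IRES-Puromycin is an HIV-1-based lentiviral transfer plasmid for mammalian expression, built on the pLVX-EF1a-IRES-Puromycin backbone. In bacteria it is maintained through a high-copy ColE1/pUC-type origin and an ampicillin resistance (β-lactamase) gene; the record lists a recombination-reducing host strain, as is common for LTR-containing plasmids. The viral region is bounded by two HIV-1 LTRs. It contains the Ψ packaging signal with an adjoining gag fragment, the Rev response element for Rev-dependent nuclear export of the genomic RNA, and the cPPT/CTS element that aids nuclear import of the reverse-transcribed genome. The nef fragments annotated next to each LTR probably reflect the natural overlap of nef with U3 sequence rather than a functional gene. Short hits to a chicken β-actin promoter, the pBluescript MCS and lac elements appear to be cloning or backbone remnants.

The payload is a bicistronic cassette driven by the human EF-1α promoter with its intron A. The first open reading frame encodes EGFP fused to the N terminus of human RAMP4 (SERP1, stress-associated endoplasmic reticulum protein 1), a small 198 bp insert whose product associates with the ER translocation machinery and so directs the fluorescence to the endoplasmic reticulum. An EMCV IRES then allows translation of puromycin N-acetyltransferase from the same transcript, linking drug selection to expression of the marker. A WPRE downstream enhances transcript stability and expression.

The construct is intended as an EGFP-tagged ER marker, suitable for transfection or lentiviral transduction to make stable, puromycin-selected cell lines. It was deposited as part of a reference set of localization landmarks for image-based classification of protein subcellular localization. The annotated sequence (9,796 nt) is slightly longer than the catalogue size of 9,768 bp.
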