Features (pLannotate 1.2.2; 27 found; start..end, strand, type, name):
    377..634     +  LTR            5' LTR (truncated): truncated 5' long terminal repeat (LTR) from HIV-1
    681..806     +  misc_feature   HIV-1 Ψ: packaging signal of human immunodeficiency virus type 1
    790..1128    +  CDS            HIV-1 gag (fragment): gag protein from human immunodeficiency virus 1; gag
   1303..1536    +  misc_feature   RRE: The Rev response element (RRE) of HIV-1 allows for Rev-dependent mRNA export from the nucleus to the cytoplasm.
   1913..2013    +  CDS            Rev (fragment): human immunodeficiency virus 1 (HIV-1) Rev protein; rev; enhances nuclear export of unspliced and incompletely spliced viral mRNAs
   2028..2143    +  misc_feature   cPPT/CTS: central polypurine tract and central termination sequence of HIV-1 (lacking the first T)
   2356..2567    +  promoter       EF-1α core promoter: core promoter for human elongation factor EF-1α
   2568..2681    +  intron         EF-1α intron A (fragment): intron upstream of the start codon of human EF-1α
   3307..3510    +  intron         EF-1α intron A: truncated intron upstream of the start codon of human EF-1α
   3547..3566    -  misc_feature   MCS (fragment): pBluescript multiple cloning site
   3580..4296    +  CDS            EGFP: EGFP is a basic (constitutively fluorescent) green fluorescent protein published in 1996, derived from Aequorea victoria. It is reported to be a rapidly-maturing weak dimer with moderate acid sensitivity.
   4312..4509    +  CDS            SERP1 (sequence withheld): SERP1_HUMAN - Also known as RAMP4. Experimental evidence at protein level: Swiss-Prot protein existence level 1. Interacts with target proteins during their translocation into the lumen of the endoplasmic reticulum. Protects unfolded target proteins against degradation during ER stress. May facilitate glycosylation of target proteins after termination of ER stress. May modulate the use of N-glycosylation sites on target proteins (By similarity). From Homo sapiens (Human).
   4518..4542    -  promoter       chicken β-actin promoter (fragment): contains a 21-bp deletion relative to the standard chicken β-actin promoter
   4657..5119    +  misc_feature   IRES: internal ribosome entry site (IRES) of the encephalomyocarditis virus (EMCV)
   5152..5749    +  CDS            PuroR (fragment): puromycin N-acetyltransferase; pac from Streptomyces alboniger; confers resistance to puromycin
   5765..6353    +  misc_feature   WPRE: woodchuck hepatitis virus posttranscriptional regulatory element
   6370..6888    +  CDS            nef (fragment): NEF_HV1BR - Experimental evidence at protein level: Swiss-Prot protein existence level 1. Extracellular Nef protein targets CD4(+) T-lymphocytes for apoptosis by interacting with CXCR4 surface receptors (PubMed:14990729). From Human immunodeficiency virus type 1 group M subtype B (isolate BRU/LAI) (HIV-1).
   6936..7193    +  LTR            5' LTR (truncated): truncated 5' long terminal repeat (LTR) from HIV-1
   7345..7361    -  protein_bind   lac operator: The lac repressor binds to the lac operator to inhibit transcription in E. coli. This inhibition can be relieved by adding lactose or isopropyl-β-D-thiogalactopyranoside (IPTG). lac repressor encoded by lacI
   7369..7399    -  promoter       lac promoter: promoter for the E. coli lac operon
   7414..7435    -  protein_bind   CAP binding site: CAP binding activates transcription in the presence of cAMP. E. coli catabolite activator protein
   7448..7540    -  CDS            lacI (fragment): lac repressor; lacI; The lac repressor binds to the lac operator to inhibit transcription in E. coli. This inhibition can be relieved by adding lactose or isopropyl-β-D-thiogalactopyranoside (IPTG).
   7723..8311    -  rep_origin     ori: high-copy-number ColE1/pMB1/pBR322/pUC origin of replication
   8482..9342    -  CDS            AmpR: β-lactamase; bla; confers resistance to ampicillin, carbenicillin, and related antibiotics
   9343..9447    -  promoter       AmpR promoter: bla
   9495..9629    +  polyA_signal   SV40 poly(A) signal: SV40 polyadenylation signal
   9796..329     +  CDS            nef (fragment) (across the origin): NEF_HV1BR - Experimental evidence at protein level: Swiss-Prot protein existence level 1. Extracellular Nef protein targets CD4(+) T-lymphocytes for apoptosis by interacting with CXCR4 surface receptors (PubMed:14990729). From Human immunodeficiency virus type 1 group M subtype B (isolate BRU/LAI) (HIV-1).
>Addgene plasmid #134863 | pLVX-EF1a-EGFP-RAMP4-IRES-Puromycin | addgene full sequence | sequence record 322927 | Addgene Partial NGS Result
TGGAAGGGCTAATTCACTCCCAAAGAAGACAAGATATCCTTGATCTGTGGATCTACCACACACAAGGCTA
CTTCCCTGATTAGCAGAACTACACACCAGGGCCAGGGGTCAGATATCCACTGACCTTTGGATGGTGCTAC
AAGCTAGTACCAGTTGAGCCAGATAAGGTAGAAGAGGCCAATAAAGGAGAGAACACCAGCTTGTTACACC
CTGTGAGCCTGCATGGGATGGATGACCCGGAGAGAGAAGTGTTAGAGTGGAGGTTTGACAGCCGCCTAGC
ATTTCATCACGTGGCCCGAGAGCTGCATCCGGAGTACTTCAAGAACTGCTGATATCGAGCTTGCTACAAG
GGACTTTCCGCTGGGGACTTTCCAGGGAGGCGTGGCCTGGGCGGGACTGGGGAGTGGCGAGCCCTCAGAT
CCTGCATATAAGCAGCTGCTTTTTGCCTGTACTGGGTCTCTCTGGTTAGACCAGATCTGAGCCTGGGAGC
TCTCTGGCTAACTAGGGAACCCACTGCTTAAGCCTCAATAAAGCTTGCCTTGAGTGCTTCAAGTAGTGTG
TGCCCGTCTGTTGTGTGACTCTGGTAACTAGAGATCCCTCAGACCCTTTTAGTCAGTGTGGAAAATCTCT
AGCAGTGGCGCCCGAACAGGGACTTGAAAGCGAAAGGGAAACCAGAGGAGCTCTCTCGACGCAGGACTCG
GCTTGCTGAAGCGCGCACGGCAAGAGGCGAGGGGCGGCGACTGGTGAGTACGCCAAAAATTTTGACTAGC
GGAGGCTAGAAGGAGAGAGATGGGTGCGAGAGCGTCAGTATTAAGCGGGGGAGAATTAGATCGCGATGGG
AAAAAATTCGGTTAAGGCCAGGGGGAAAGAAAAAATATAAATTAAAACATATAGTATGGGCAAGCAGGGA
GCTAGAACGATTCGCAGTTAATCCTGGCCTGTTAGAAACATCAGAAGGCTGTAGACAAATACTGGGACAG
CTACAACCATCCCTTCAGACAGGATCAGAAGAACTTAGATCATTATATAATACAGTAGCAACCCTCTATT
GTGTGCATCAAAGGATAGAGATAAAAGACACCAAGGAAGCTTTAGACAAGATAGAGGAAGAGCAAAACAA
AAGTAAGACCACCGCACAGCAAGCGGCCGGCCGCTGATCTTCAGACCTGGAGGAGGAGATATGAGGGACA
ATTGGAGAAGTGAATTATATAAATATAAAGTAGTAAAAATTGAACCATTAGGAGTAGCACCCACCAAGGC
AAAGAGAAGAGTGGTGCAGAGAGAAAAAAGAGCAGTGGGAATAGGAGCTTTGTTCCTTGGGTTCTTGGGA
GCAGCAGGAAGCACTATGGGCGCAGCGTCAATGACGCTGACGGTACAGGCCAGACAATTATTGTCTGGTA
TAGTGCAGCAGCAGAACAATTTGCTGAGGGCTATTGAGGCGCAACAGCATCTGTTGCAACTCACAGTCTG
GGGCATCAAGCAGCTCCAGGCAAGAATCCTGGCTGTGGAAAGATACCTAAAGGATCAACAGCTCCTGGGG
ATTTGGGGTTGCTCTGGAAAACTCATTTGCACCACTGCTGTGCCTTGGAATGCTAGTTGGAGTAATAAAT
CTCTGGAACAGATTTGGAATCACACGACCTGGATGGAGTGGGACAGAGAAATTAACAATTACACAAGCTT
AATACACTCCTTAATTGAAGAATCGCAAAACCAGCAAGAAAAGAATGAACAAGAATTATTGGAATTAGAT
AAATGGGCAAGTTTGTGGAATTGGTTTAACATAACAAATTGGCTGTGGTATATAAAATTATTCATAATGA
TAGTAGGAGGCTTGGTAGGTTTAAGAATAGTTTTTGCTGTACTTTCTATAGTGAATAGAGTTAGGCAGGG
ATATTCACCATTATCGTTTCAGACCCACCTCCCAACCCCGAGGGGACCCGACAGGCCCGAAGGAATAGAA
GAAGAAGGTGGAGAGAGAGACAGAGACAGATCCATTCGATTAGTGAACGGATCTCGACGGTATCGCCTTT
AAAAGAAAAGGGGGGATTGGGGGGTACAGTGCAGGGGAAAGAATAGTAGACATAATAGCAACAGACATAC
AAACTAAAGAATTACAAAAACAAATTACAAAAATTCAAAATTTTCGGGTTTATTACAGGGACAGCAGAGA
TCCAGTTTATCGATGAGTAATTCATACAAAAGGACTCGCCCCTGCCTTGGGGAATCCCAGGGACCGTCGT
TAAACTCCCACTAACGTAGAACCCAGAGATCGCTGCGTTCCCGCCCCCTCACCCGCCCGCTCTCGTCATC
ACTGAGGTGGAGAAGAGCATGCGTGAGGCTCCGGTGCCCGTCAGTGGGCAGAGCGCACATCGCCCACAGT
CCCCGAGAAGTTGGGGGGAGGGGTCGGCAATTGAACCGGTGCCTAGAGAAGGTGGCGCGGGGTAAACTGG
GAAAGTGATGTCGTGTACTGGCTCCGCCTTTTTCCCGAGGGTGGGGGAGAACCGTATATAAGTGCAGTAG
TCGCCGTGAACGTTCTTTTTCGCAACGGGTTTGCCGCCAGAACACAGGTAAGTGCCGTGTGTGGTTCCCG
CGGGCCTGGCCTCTTTACGGGTTATGGCCCTTGCGTGCCTTGAATTACTTCCACGCCCCTGGCTGCAGTA
CGTGATTCTTGATCCCGAGCTTCGGGTTGGAAGTGGGTGGGAGAGTTCGAGGCCTTGCGCTTAAGGAGCC
CCTTCGCCTCGTGCTTGAGTTGAGGCCTGGCTTGGGCGCTGGGGCCGCCGCGTGCGAATCTGGTGGCACC
TTCGCGCCTGTCTCGCTGCTTTCGATAAGTCTCTAGCCATTTAAAATTTTTGATGACCTGCTGCGACGCT
TTTTTTCTGGCAAGATAGTCTTGTAAATGCGGGCCAAGATCTGCACACTGGTATTTCGGTTTTTGGGGCC
GCGGGCGGCGACGGGGCCCGTGCGTCCCAGCGCACATGTTCGGCGAGGCGGGGCCTGCGAGCGCGGCCAC
CGAGAATCGGACGGGGGTAGTCTCAAGCTGGCCGGCCTGCTCTGGTGCCTGGCCTCGCGCCGCCGTGTAT
CGCCCCGCCCTGGGCGGCAAGGCTGGCCCGGTCGGCACCAGTTGCGTGAGCGGAAAGATGGCCGCTTCCC
GGCCCTGCTGCAGGGAGCTCAAAATGGAGGACGCGGCGCTCGGGAGAGCGGGCGGGTGAGTCACCCACAC
AAAGGAAAAGGGCCTTTCCGTCCTCAGCCGTCGCTTCATGTGACTCCACGGAGTACCGGGCGCCGTCCAG
GCACCTCGATTAGTTCTCGAGCTTTTGGAGTACGTCGTCTTTAGGTTGGGGGGAGGGGTTTTATGCGATG
GAGTTTCCCCACACTGAGTGGGTGGAGACTGAAGTTAGGCCAGCTTGGCACTTGATGTAATTCTCCTTGG
AATTTGCCCTTTTTGAGTTTGGATCTTGGTTCATTCTCAAGCCTCAGACAGTGGTTCAAAGTTTTTTTCT
TCCATTTCAGGTGTCGTGAGGATCTATTTCCGGTGAATTCCTCGAGACTAGTTCTAGAGCGGCCGCACCG
GTCGCCACCATGGTGAGCAAGGGCGAGGAGCTGTTCACCGGGGTGGTGCCCATCCTGGTCGAGCTGGACG
GCGACGTAAACGGCCACAAGTTCAGCGTGTCCGGCGAGGGCGAGGGCGATGCCACCTACGGCAAGCTGAC
CCTGAAGTTCATCTGCACCACCGGCAAGCTGCCCGTGCCCTGGCCCACCCTCGTGACCACCCTGACCTAC
GGCGTGCAGTGCTTCAGCCGCTACCCCGACCACATGAAGCAGCACGACTTCTTCAAGTCCGCCATGCCCG
AAGGCTACGTCCAGGAGCGCACCATCTTCTTCAAGGACGACGGCAACTACAAGACCCGCGCCGAGGTGAA
GTTCGAGGGCGACACCCTGGTGAACCGCATCGAGCTGAAGGGCATCGACTTCAAGGAGGACGGCAACATC
CTGGGGCACAAGCTGGAGTACAACTACAACAGCCACAACGTCTATATCATGGCCGACAAGCAGAAGAACG
GCATCAAGGTGAACTTCAAGATCCGCCACAACATCGAGGACGGCAGCGTGCAGCTCGCCGACCACTACCA
GCAGAACACCCCCATCGGCGACGGCCCCGTGCTGCTGCCCGACAACCACTACCTGAGCACCCAGTCCGCC
CTGAGCAAAGACCCCAACGAGAAGCGCGATCACATGGTCCTGCTGGAGTTCGTGACCGCCGCCGGGATCA
CTCTCGGCATGGACGAGCTGTACAAGTACTCAGATCTCGAC
[198 nt withheld, positions 4312-4509]
TGAGAATTCCGCCCCCCCCCCCCCCCCCCCCCCCCCCCCCNCYCCCTCCCCCCCCCCTAACGTTACTGGC
CGAAGCCGCTTGGAATAAGGCCGGTGTGCGTTTGTCTATATGTTATTTTCCACCATATTGCCGTCTTTTG
GCAATGTGAGGGCCCGGAAACCTGGCCCTGTCTTCTTGACGAGCATTCCTAGGGGTCTTTCCCCTCTCGC
CAAAGGAATGCAAGGTCTGTTGAATGTCGTGAAGGAAGCAGTTCCTCTGGAAGCTTCTTGAAGACAAACA
ACGTCTGTAGCGACCCTTTGCAGGCAGCGGAACCCCCCACCTGGCGACAGGTGCCTCTGCGGCCAAAAGC
CACGTGTATAAGATACACCTGCAAAGGCGGCACAACCCCAGTGCCACGTTGTGAGTTGGATAGTTGTGGA
AAGAGTCAAATGGCTCTCCTCAAGCGTATTCAACAAGGGGCTGAAGGATGCCCAGAAGGTACCCCATTGT
ATGGGATCTGATCTGGGGCCTCGGTGCACATGCTTTACATGTGTTTAGTCGAGGTTAAAAAAACGTCTAG
GCCCCCCGAACCACGGGGACGTGGTTTTCCTTTGAAAAACACGATGATAAGCTTGCCACAACCCACAAGG
AGACGACCTTCCATGACCGAGTACAAGCCCACGGTGCGCCTCGCCACCCGCGACGACGTCCCCCGGGCCG
TACGCACCCTCGCCGCCGCGTTCGCCGACTACCCCGCCACGCGCCACACCGTCGACCCGGACCGCCACAT
CGAGCGGGTCACCGAGCTGCAAGAACTCTTCCTCACGCGCGTCGGGCTCGACATCGGCAAGGTGTGGGTC
GCGGACGACGGCGCCGCGGTGGCGGTCTGGACCACGCCGGAGAGCGTCGAAGCGGGGGCGGTGTTCGCCG
AGATCGGCCCGCGCATGGCCGAGTTGAGCGGTTCCCGGCTGGCCGCGCAGCAACAGATGGAAGGCCTCCT
GGCGCCGCACCGGCCCAAGGAGCCCGCGTGGTTCCTGGCCACCGTCGGCGTCTCGCCCGACCACCAGGGC
AAGGGTCTGGGCAGCGCCGTCGTGCTCCCCGGAGTGGAGGCGGCCGAGCGCGCCGGGGTGCCCGCCTTCC
TGGAGACCTCCGCGCCCCGCAACCTCCCCTTCTACGAGCGGCTCGGCTTCACCGTCACCGCCGACGTCGA
GGTGCCCGAAGGACCGCGCACCTGGTGCATGACCCGCAAGCCCGGTGCCTAGACGCGTCTGGAACAATCA
ACCTCTGGATTACAAAATTTGTGAAAGATTGACTGGTATTCTTAACTATGTTGCTCCTTTTACGCTATGT
GGATACGCTGCTTTAATGCCTTTGTATCATGCTATTGCTTCCCGTATGGCTTTCATTTTCTCCTCCTTGT
ATAAATCCTGGTTGCTGTCTCTTTATGAGGAGTTGTGGCCCGTTGTCAGGCAACGTGGCGTGGTGTGCAC
TGTGTTTGCTGACGCAACCCCCACTGGTTGGGGCATTGCCACCACCTGTCAGCTCCTTTCCGGGACTTTC
GCTTTCCCCCTCCCTATTGCCACGGCGGAACTCATCGCCGCCTGCCTTGCCCGCTGCTGGACAGGGGCTC
GGCTGTTGGGCACTGACAATTCCGTGGTGTTGTCGGGGAAGCTGACGTCCTTTCCATGGCTGCTCGCCTG
TGTTGCCACCTGGATTCTGCGCGGGACGTCCTTCTGCTACGTCCCTTCGGCCCTCAATCCAGCGGACCTT
CCTTCCCGCGGCCTGCTGCCGGCTCTGCGGCCTCTTCCGCGTCTTCGCCTTCGCCCTCAGACGAGTCGGA
TCTCCCTTTGGGCCGCCTCCCCGCCTGGAATTAATTCTGCAGTCGAGACCTAGAAAAACATGGAGCAATC
ACAAGTAGCAATACAGCAGCTACCAATGCTGATTGTGCCTGGCTAGAAGCACAAGAGGAGGAGGAGGTGG
GTTTTCCAGTCACACCTCAGGTACCTTTAAGACCAATGACTTACAAGGCAGCTGTAGATCTTAGCCACTT
TTTAAAAGAAAAGAGGGGACTGGAAGGGCTAATTCACTCCCAACGAAGACAAGATATCCTTGATCTGTGG
ATCTACCACACACAAGGCTACTTCCCTGATTAGCAGAACTACACACCAGGGCCAGGGGTCAGATATCCAC
TGACCTTTGGATGGTGCTACAAGCTAGTACCAGTTGAGCCAGATAAGGTAGAAGAGGCCAATAAAGGAGA
GAACACCAGCTTGTTACACCCTGTGAGCCTGCATGGGATGGATGACCCGGAGAGAGAAGTGTTAGAGTGG
AGGTTTGACAGCCGCCTAGCATTTCATCACGTGGCCCGAGAGCTGCATCCGGAGTACTTCAAGAACTGCT
GATATCGAGCTTGCTACAAGGGACTTTCCGCTGGGGACTTTCCAGGGAGGCGTGGCCTGGGCGGGACTGG
GGAGTGGCGAGCCCTCAGATCCTGCATATAAGCAGCTGCTTTTTGCCTGTACTGGGTCTCTCTGGTTAGA
CCAGATCTGAGCCTGGGAGCTCTCTGGCTAACTAGGGAACCCACTGCTTAAGCCTCAATAAAGCTTGCCT
TGAGTGCTTCAAGTAGTGTGTGCCCGTCTGTTGTGTGACTCTGGTAACTAGAGATCCCTCAGACCCTTTT
AGTCAGTGTGGAAAATCTCTAGCAGTAGTAGTTCATGTCATCTTATTATTCAGTATTTATAACTTGCAAA
GAAATGAATATCAGAGAGTGAGAGGCCTTGACATTGCTAGCGTTTACCGTCGACCTCTAGCTAGAGCTTG
GCGTAATCATGGTCATAGCTGTTTCCTGTGTGAAATTGTTATCCGCTCACAATTCCACACAACATACGAG
CCGGAAGCATAAAGTGTAAAGCCTGGGGTGCCTAATGAGTGAGCTAACTCACATTAATTGCGTTGCGCTC
ACTGCCCGCTTTCCAGTCGGGAAACCTGTCGTGCCAGCTGCATTAATGAATCGGCCAACGCGCGGGGAGA
GGCGGTTTGCGTATTGGGCGCTCTTCCGCTTCCTCGCTCACTGACTCGCTGCGCTCGGTCGTTCGGCTGC
GGCGAGCGGTATCAGCTCACTCAAAGGCGGTAATACGGTTATCCACAGAATCAGGGGATAACGCAGGAAA
GAACATGTGAGCAAAAGGCCAGCAAAAGGCCAGGAACCGTAAAAAGGCCGCGTTGCTGGCGTTTTTCCAT
AGGCTCCGCCCCCCTGACGAGCATCACAAAAATCGACGCTCAAGTCAGAGGTGGCGAAACCCGACAGGAC
TATAAAGATACCAGGCGTTTCCCCCTGGAAGCTCCCTCGTGCGCTCTCCTGTTCCGACCCTGCCGCTTAC
CGGATACCTGTCCGCCTTTCTCCCTTCGGGAAGCGTGGCGCTTTCTCATAGCTCACGCTGTAGGTATCTC
AGTTCGGTGTAGGTCGTTCGCTCCAAGCTGGGCTGTGTGCACGAACCCCCCGTTCAGCCCGACCGCTGCG
CCTTATCCGGTAACTATCGTCTTGAGTCCAACCCGGTAAGACACGACTTATCGCCACTGGCAGCAGCCAC
TGGTAACAGGATTAGCAGAGCGAGGTATGTAGGCGGTGCTACAGAGTTCTTGAAGTGGTGGCCTAACTAC
GGCTACACTAGAAGAACAGTATTTGGTATCTGCGCTCTGCTGAAGCCAGTTACCTTCGGAAAAAGAGTTG
GTAGCTCTTGATCCGGCAAACAAACCACCGCTGGTAGCGGTGGTTTTTTTGTTTGCAAGCAGCAGATTAC
GCGCAGAAAAAAAGGATCTCAAGAAGATCCTTTGATCTTTTCTACGGGGTCTGACGCTCAGTGGAACGAA
AACTCACGTTAAGGGATTTTGGTCATGAGATTATCAAAAAGGATCTTCACCTAGATCCTTTTAAATTAAA
AATGAAGTTTTAAATCAATCTAAAGTATATATGAGTAAACTTGGTCTGACAGTTACCAATGCTTAATCAG
TGAGGCACCTATCTCAGCGATCTGTCTATTTCGTTCATCCATAGTTGCCTGACTCCCCGTCGTGTAGATA
ACTACGATACGGGAGGGCTTACCATCTGGCCCCAGTGCTGCAATGATACCGCGAGACCCACGCTCACCGG
CTCCAGATTTATCAGCAATAAACCAGCCAGCCGGAAGGGCCGAGCGCAGAAGTGGTCCTGCAACTTTATC
CGCCTCCATCCAGTCTATTAATTGTTGCCGGGAAGCTAGAGTAAGTAGTTCGCCAGTTAATAGTTTGCGC
AACGTTGTTGCCATTGCTACAGGCATCGTGGTGTCACGCTCGTCGTTTGGTATGGCTTCATTCAGCTCCG
GTTCCCAACGATCAAGGCGAGTTACATGATCCCCCATGTTGTGCAAAAAAGCGGTTAGCTCCTTCGGTCC
TCCGATCGTTGTCAGAAGTAAGTTGGCCGCAGTGTTATCACTCATGGTTATGGCAGCACTGCATAATTCT
CTTACTGTCATGCCATCCGTAAGATGCTTTTCTGTGACTGGTGAGTACTCAACCAAGTCATTCTGAGAAT
AGTGTATGCGGCGACCGAGTTGCTCTTGCCCGGCGTCAATACGGGATAATACCGCGCCACATAGCAGAAC
TTTAAAAGTGCTCATCATTGGAAAACGTTCTTCGGGGCGAAAACTCTCAAGGATCTTACCGCTGTTGAGA
TCCAGTTCGATGTAACCCACTCGTGCACCCAACTGATCTTCAGCATCTTTTACTTTCACCAGCGTTTCTG
GGTGAGCAAAAACAGGAAGGCAAAATGCCGCAAAAAAGGGAATAAGGGCGACACGGAAATGTTGAATACT
CATACTCTTCCTTTTTCAATATTATTGAAGCATTTATCAGGGTTATTGTCTCATGAGCGGATACATATTT
GAATGTATTTAGAAAAATAAACAAATAGGGGTTCCGCGCACATTTCCCCGAAAAGTGCCACCTGACGTCG
ACGGATCGGGAGATCAACTTGTTTATTGCAGCTTATAATGGTTACAAATAAAGCAATAGCATCACAAATT
TCACAAATAAAGCATTTTTTTCACTGCATTCTAGTTGTGGTTTGTCCAAACTCATCAATGTATCTTATCA
TGTCTGGATCAACTGGATAACTCAAGCTAACCAAAATCATCCCAAACTTCCCACCCCATACCCTATTACC
ACTGCCAATTACCTGTGGTTTCATTTACTCTAAACCTGTGATTCCTCTGAATTATTTTCATTTTAAAGAA
ATTGTATTTGTTAAATATGTACTACAAACTTAGTAGT
